Addgene plasmid #18439: T4 Lysozyme A93P
Depositing lab: Brian Matthews. Depositing organization: University of Oregon.
Backbone
  Vector backbone: pHS1403
  Backbone size w/o insert (bp): 5000
  Vector type: Bacterial Expression
Growth in bacteria
  Bacterial resistance: Ampicillin, 100 μg/mL
  Growth temperature: 37°C
  Growth strain: DH5alpha
  Copy number: High Copy
Gene/Insert
  Gene/Insert name: T4 Lysozyme (alt name: 1A93P)
  Species: Bacteriophage T4
  Insert size (bp): 600
  Mutation: A93P
  GenBank ID: NP_049736
  Entrez Gene: e (a.k.a. T4p123)
  Cloning method: Restriction Enzyme; 5′ cloning site BamHI (not destroyed); 3′ cloning site HindIII (not destroyed)
  Sequencing primers: 5′ na; 3′ GGCGTATCACGAGGCCC
Terms and licenses: Academic/Nonprofit Terms; Industry Terms: Not Available to Industry
Depositor comments: The BamHI site is 27 bp from the ATG and the HindIII site is 115 bp from the stop.
How to cite: T4 Lysozyme A93P was a gift from Brian Matthews (Addgene plasmid # 18439 ; http://n2t.net/addgene:18439 ; RRID:Addgene_18439)
