[The description below was written by a language model from this plasmid's Addgene catalogue record.]
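Description:
T4 Lysozyme A93P is a bacterial expression plasmid built on the pHS1403 backbone (about 5 kb without insert) that carries a point mutant of bacteriophage T4 lysozyme, the product of the phage e gene. It is maintained in E. coli as a high-copy plasmid under ampicillin selection. The record does not name the origin of replication or the promoter that drives expression, and no feature table is provided, so the regulatory architecture of the backbone cannot be described from the information given.

The insert is roughly 600 bp and encodes T4 lysozyme with a single substitution, alanine 93 to proline. It was placed into the vector by restriction cloning between BamHI at the 5′ end and HindIII at the 3′ end, and both sites remain intact, so the fragment can be excised or moved into another vector. According to the depositor's notes, the BamHI site lies 27 bp from the start codon and the HindIII site 115 bp from the stop codon, meaning the cloned fragment includes short flanking untranslated stretches around the coding region. No fusion tags, reporters or additional selectable markers are listed.

T4 lysozyme is a widely used model protein for studying how individual amino acid changes affect folding, stability and structure, and introducing proline is a common way to probe backbone conformation and rigidity. The record does not state a specific purpose, but this construct is consistent with producing the A93P variant in bacteria for such biophysical or structural characterisation.
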