>Addgene plasmid #18439 | T4 Lysozyme A93P | addgene partial sequence | sequence record 24225 | 3primeUP
GCTANTGAAAAAAGCCCGCTCATTAGGCGGGCTCAGATCTGCTCATGNTTTGACAGCTTATCATCGATAA
GCTTCGGCAATAAATTCTTGATATGTTTTCATATGTTTCCTTTAAATATTTTAATTAGTAATTGTCTATT
CAAGTAATTGTGAATATACTATCACAATTCCAAGAGAAAGTAAACAGCTTTATAGATTTTTATACGCGTC
CCAAGTGCCAGTTCTAAACGTTGTAATGACTCGTTTTGCGCGATTAGGTGTTTGATTATACCATCTACTT
TTAGCTAAGTTAACTGCTGCTTCATCCCAGCGTTTTTGTTGAAGCATACGTAAAGAGTTAGTAAATCCTG
CCACACCGGTTTCTCCCATTTGGAAAACCATATTAATCAATGCACAGCGACGAACCGGATCAAGAGAATC
ATAAACCGGTTTTAATTTAGCATTTCTCAGAATTCCGCGAACAGCAGCATCAACATCCTGATTAAAGAGT
TTTTCAGCCTCATCTTTTGTAATTACACCATTGCAATTACGCCCAATAGCTTTATCTAATTCAGATTTAG
CAGCATTAAGTGATGGACTTTTTGTAAGCAAATGACCGATGCCAATAGTGTAATAGCCTTCTGTGTCTTT
ATAGATTTTAAGTCTAAGACCTTCATCTATACGTAACATTTCAAATATATTCATAATACCTCCTAAGCAT
CGATGGATCCTGTTTCCTGTGTGAAATTGTTATCCGCTCACAATTCCACACATTATACGAGCCGATGATA
ATTGTCAACAGGGGGANGGGAGTAAGCTGANCTGTTCNGGGTGAATGTANCGCTCNCANTC
